Addgene plasmid #227684: pLKO.1-shAtg7-EGFP
Purpose: Expresses EGFP and shRNA targeting Atg7
Depositing lab: Cagla Eroglu. Depositing organization: Duke University. Publication: PD-linked LRRK2 G2019S mutation impairs astrocyte morphology and synapse maintenance via ERM hyperphosphorylation. Wang S, Baumert R, Séjourné G, Bindu DS, Dimond K, Sakers K, Vazquez L, Moore JL, Tan CX, Takano T, Rodriguez MP, Brose N, Bradley L, Lessing R, Soderling SH, La Spada AR, Eroglu C. eLife 2025 [Reviewed Preprint] 14:RP107556. doi: https://doi.org/10.7554/eLife.107556.1.
Backbone
  Vector backbone: pLKO.1
  Vector type: Mammalian Expression
Growth in bacteria
  Bacterial resistance: Ampicillin, 100 μg/mL
  Growth temperature: 37°C
  Growth strain: NEB Stable
  Copy number: Unknown
Gene/Insert
  Gene/Insert name: Atg7 shRNA
  gRNA/shRNA sequence: TATTATTGAGTTCAGAGCTGG
  Species: M. musculus (mouse)
  Entrez Gene: Atg7 (a.k.a. 1810013K23Rik, Agp7, Apg7l, Atg7l, Gm21553)
Terms and licenses: Academic/Nonprofit Terms; Industry Terms: Not Available to Industry
Depositor comments: Please visit https://doi.org/10.1101/2023.04.09.536178 for bioRxiv preprint.
How to cite: pLKO.1-shAtg7-EGFP was a gift from Cagla Eroglu (Addgene plasmid # 227684 ; http://n2t.net/addgene:227684 ; RRID:Addgene_227684)
