[The description below was written by a language model from this plasmid's Addgene catalogue record and pLannotate feature annotations shown in this document.]
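Description:
pLKO.1-shAtg7-EGFP is a third-generation, self-inactivating HIV-1 lentiviral shRNA vector built on the pLKO.1 backbone (catalogued as a mammalian expression vector). It knocks down mouse Atg7 while marking expressing cells with green fluorescence. In bacteria it replicates from a high-copy ColE1/pUC-type origin and is selected with ampicillin through the β-lactamase gene. An f1 origin, an SV40 origin and poly(A) signal, and remnants of a pBluescript-style lac/MCS region with T3 and T7 promoters are also present in the backbone.

The viral genome is transcribed from an RSV promoter fused to a truncated 5' LTR. It carries the Ψ packaging signal with a partial gag sequence, the Rev response element, the cPPT/CTS and a ΔU3 3' LTR, which inactivates LTR-driven transcription after integration. Producing virus requires packaging and envelope functions supplied in trans.

Two expression units sit within this frame. A human U6 RNA polymerase III promoter drives the short hairpin against Atg7, a gene in the autophagy pathway. Downstream, a CAG-type promoter (CMV enhancer, chicken β-actin promoter and chimeric intron) drives EGFP, followed by WPRE to boost transcript expression. Only a fragment of the hPGK promoter remains and no puromycin resistance gene is annotated, which suggests that EGFP takes the place of the usual pLKO.1 selection cassette. A single loxP site is annotated after EGFP, but the record does not explain its purpose.

The associated publication concerns astrocyte morphology and synapse maintenance, which suggests use for Atg7 silencing in fluorescently labelled mouse cells in that context. The record does not specify the cell type or the delivery method.
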