Features (pLannotate 1.2.2; 32 found; start..end, strand, type, name):
    363..396     +  protein_bind   loxP: Cre-mediated recombination occurs in the 8-bp core sequence (GCATACAT). Cre recombinase
    429..452     +  misc_feature   MCS (fragment): pBluescript multiple cloning site
    452..1040    +  misc_feature   WPRE: woodchuck hepatitis virus posttranscriptional regulatory element
   1041..1060    +  misc_feature   MCS (fragment): pBluescript multiple cloning site
   1062..1247    +  CDS            nef (fragment): NEF_HV1Z2 - Experimental evidence at protein level: Swiss-Prot protein existence level 1. Extracellular Nef protein targets CD4(+) T-lymphocytes for apoptosis by interacting with CXCR4 surface receptors. From Human immunodeficiency virus type 1 group M subtype D (isolate Z2/CDC-Z34) (HIV-1).
   1249..1482    +  LTR            3' LTR (ΔU3): self-inactivating 3' long terminal repeat (LTR) from HIV-1
   1554..1675    +  polyA_signal   SV40 poly(A) signal: SV40 polyadenylation signal
   1715..1850    +  rep_origin     SV40 ori: SV40 origin of replication
   1871..1889    -  promoter       T7 promoter: promoter for bacteriophage T7 RNA polymerase
   1897..2052    +  CDS            lacZα (fragment): LacZα fragment of β-galactosidase; lacZ fragment
   2057..2485    +  rep_origin     f1 ori (sequence partly withheld): f1 bacteriophage origin of replication; arrow indicates direction of (+) strand synthesis
   2538..2642    +  promoter       AmpR promoter: bla
   2643..3503    +  CDS            AmpR: β-lactamase; bla; confers resistance to ampicillin, carbenicillin, and related antibiotics
   3674..4262    +  rep_origin     ori: high-copy-number ColE1/pMB1/pBR322/pUC origin of replication
   4445..4537    +  CDS            lacI (fragment): lac repressor; lacI; The lac repressor binds to the lac operator to inhibit transcription in E. coli. This inhibition can be relieved by adding lactose or isopropyl-β-D-thiogalactopyranoside (IPTG).
   4550..4571    +  protein_bind   CAP binding site: CAP binding activates transcription in the presence of cAMP. E. coli catabolite activator protein
   4586..4616    +  promoter       lac promoter: promoter for the E. coli lac operon
   4624..4640    +  protein_bind   lac operator: The lac repressor binds to the lac operator to inhibit transcription in E. coli. This inhibition can be relieved by adding lactose or isopropyl-β-D-thiogalactopyranoside (IPTG). lac repressor encoded by lacI
   4685..4703    +  promoter       T3 promoter: promoter for bacteriophage T3 RNA polymerase
   4731..4957    +  promoter       RSV promoter: Rous sarcoma virus enhancer/promoter
   4958..5138    +  LTR            5' LTR (truncated): truncated 5' long terminal repeat (LTR) from HIV-1
   5185..5310    +  misc_feature   HIV-1 Ψ: packaging signal of human immunodeficiency virus type 1
   5294..5657    +  CDS            HIV-1 gag (fragment): gag protein from human immunodeficiency virus 1; gag
   5803..6036    +  misc_feature   RRE: The Rev response element (RRE) of HIV-1 allows for Rev-dependent mRNA export from the nucleus to the cytoplasm.
   6413..6513    +  CDS            Rev (fragment): human immunodeficiency virus 1 (HIV-1) Rev protein; rev; enhances nuclear export of unspliced and incompletely spliced viral mRNAs
   6563..6803    +  promoter       U6 promoter: RNA polymerase III promoter for human U6 snRNA
   6908..7025    +  misc_feature   cPPT/CTS: central polypurine tract and central termination sequence of HIV-1
   7074..7335    +  promoter       hPGK promoter (fragment): human phosphoglycerate kinase 1 promoter
   7392..7695    +  enhancer       CMV enhancer: human cytomegalovirus immediate early enhancer
   7697..7973    +  promoter       chicken β-actin promoter: No description available
   7974..8990    +  intron         chimeric intron: chimera between introns from chicken β-actin and rabbit β-globin
   9073..340     +  CDS            EGFP (across the origin): EGFP is a basic (constitutively fluorescent) green fluorescent protein published in 1996, derived from Aequorea victoria. It is reported to be a rapidly-maturing weak dimer with moderate acid sensitivity.
>Addgene plasmid #227684 | pLKO.1-shAtg7-EGFP | addgene full sequence | sequence record 456862 | Addgene NGS Result
GAAGGGCATCGACTTCAAGGAGGACGGCAACATCCTGGGGCACAAGCTGGAGTACAACTACAACAGCCAC
AACGTCTATATCATGGCCGACAAGCAGAAGAACGGCATCAAGGTGAACTTCAAGATCCGCCACAACATCG
AGGACGGCAGCGTGCAGCTCGCCGACCACTACCAGCAGAACACCCCCATCGGCGACGGCCCCGTGCTGCT
GCCCGACAACCACTACCTGAGCACCCAGTCCGCCCTGAGCAAAGACCCCAACGAGAAGCGCGATCACATG
GTCCTGCTGGAGTTCGTGACCGCCGCCGGGATCACTCTCGGCATGGACGAGCTGTACAAGTAGGAATTCG
TCGAGGGACCTAATAACTTCGTATAGCATACATTATACGAAGTTATACATGTTTAAGGGTTCCGGTTCCA
CTAGGTACAATTCGATATCAAGCTTATCGATAATCAACCTCTGGATTACAAAATTTGTGAAAGATTGACT
GGTATTCTTAACTATGTTGCTCCTTTTACGCTATGTGGATACGCTGCTTTAATGCCTTTGTATCATGCTA
TTGCTTCCCGTATGGCTTTCATTTTCTCCTCCTTGTATAAATCCTGGTTGCTGTCTCTTTATGAGGAGTT
GTGGCCCGTTGTCAGGCAACGTGGCGTGGTGTGCACTGTGTTTGCTGACGCAACCCCCACTGGTTGGGGC
ATTGCCACCACCTGTCAGCTCCTTTCCGGGACTTTCGCTTTCCCCCTCCCTATTGCCACGGCGGAACTCA
TCGCCGCCTGCCTTGCCCGCTGCTGGACAGGGGCTCGGCTGTTGGGCACTGACAATTCCGTGGTGTTGTC
GGGGAAATCATCGTCCTTTCCTTGGCTGCTCGCCTGTGTTGCCACCTGGATTCTGCGCGGGACGTCCTTC
TGCTACGTCCCTTCGGCCCTCAATCCAGCGGACCTTCCTTCCCGCGGCCTGCTGCCGGCTCTGCGGCCTC
TTCCGCGTCTTCGCCTTCGCCCTCAGACGAGTCGGATCTCCCTTTGGGCCGCCTCCCCGCATCGATACCG
TCGACCTCGATCGAGACCTAGAAAAACATGGAGCAATCACAAGTAGCAATACAGCAGCTACCAATGCTGA
TTGTGCCTGGCTAGAAGCACAAGAGGAGGAGGAGGTGGGTTTTCCAGTCACACCTCAGGTACCTTTAAGA
CCAATGACTTACAAGGCAGCTGTAGATCTTAGCCACTTTTTAAAAGAAAAGGGGGGACTGGAAGGGCTAA
TTCACTCCCAACGAAGACAAGATCTGCTTTTTGCTTGTACTGGGTCTCTCTGGTTAGACCAGATCTGAGC
CTGGGAGCTCTCTGGCTAACTAGGGAACCCACTGCTTAAGCCTCAATAAAGCTTGCCTTGAGTGCTTCAA
GTAGTGTGTGCCCGTCTGTTGTGTGACTCTGGTAACTAGAGATCCCTCAGACCCTTTTAGTCAGTGTGGA
AAATCTCTAGCAGTAGTAGTTCATGTCATCTTATTATTCAGTATTTATAACTTGCAAAGAAATGAATATC
AGAGAGTGAGAGGAACTTGTTTATTGCAGCTTATAATGGTTACAAATAAAGCAATAGCATCACAAATTTC
ACAAATAAAGCATTTTTTTCACTGCATTCTAGTTGTGGTTTGTCCAAACTCATCAATGTATCTTATCATG
TCTGGCTCTAGCTATCCCGCCCCTAACTCCGCCCATCCCGCCCCTAACTCCGCCCAGTTCCGCCCATTCT
CCGCCCCATGGCTGACTAATTTTTTTTATTTATGCAGAGGCCGAGGCCGCCTCGGCCTCTGAGCTATTCC
AGAAGTAGTGAGGAGGCTTTTTTGGAGGCCTAGGGACGTACCCAATTCGCCCTATAGTGAGTCGTATTAC
GCGCGCTCACTGGCCGTCGTTTTACAACGTCGTGACTGGGAAAACCCTGGCGTTACCCAACTTAATCGCC
TTGCAGCACATCCCCCTTTCGCCAGCTGGCGTAATAGCGAAGAGGCCCGCACCGATCGCCCTTCCCAACA
GTTGCGCAGCCTGAATGGCGAATGGG
[124 nt withheld, positions 2057-2180]
C
[91 nt withheld, positions 2182-2272]
A
[49 nt withheld, positions 2274-2322]
CCTTTGACGTTGGAGTCCACGTTCTTT
[37 nt withheld, positions 2350-2386]
ACCCTATCTCGGTCTATTCTTTTGATTTATAAGGGATTTTGCCGATTTCGGCCTATTGGTTAAAAAATGA
GCTGATTTAACAAAAATTTAACGCGAATTTTAACAAAATATTAACGCTTACAATTTAGGTGGCACTTTTC
GGGGAAATGTGCGCGGAACCCCTATTTGTTTATTTTTCTAAATACATTCAAATATGTATCCGCTCATGAG
ACAATAACCCTGATAAATGCTTCAATAATATTGAAAAAGGAAGAGTATGAGTATTCAACATTTCCGTGTC
GCCCTTATTCCCTTTTTTGCGGCATTTTGCCTTCCTGTTTTTGCTCACCCAGAAACGCTGGTGAAAGTAA
AAGATGCTGAAGATCAGTTGGGTGCACGAGTGGGTTACATCGAACTGGATCTCAACAGCGGTAAGATCCT
TGAGAGTTTTCGCCCCGAAGAACGTTTTCCAATGATGAGCACTTTTAAAGTTCTGCTATGTGGCGCGGTA
TTATCCCGTATTGACGCCGGGCAAGAGCAACTCGGTCGCCGCATACACTATTCTCAGAATGACTTGGTTG
AGTACTCACCAGTCACAGAAAAGCATCTTACGGATGGCATGACAGTAAGAGAATTATGCAGTGCTGCCAT
AACCATGAGTGATAACACTGCGGCCAACTTACTTCTGACAACGATCGGAGGACCGAAGGAGCTAACCGCT
TTTTTGCACAACATGGGGGATCATGTAACTCGCCTTGATCGTTGGGAACCGGAGCTGAATGAAGCCATAC
CAAACGACGAGCGTGACACCACGATGCCTGTAGCAATGGCAACAACGTTGCGCAAACTATTAACTGGCGA
ACTACTTACTCTAGCTTCCCGGCAACAATTAATAGACTGGATGGAGGCGGATAAAGTTGCAGGACCACTT
CTGCGCTCGGCCCTTCCGGCTGGCTGGTTTATTGCTGATAAATCTGGAGCCGGTGAGCGTGGGTCTCGCG
GTATCATTGCAGCACTGGGGCCAGATGGTAAGCCCTCCCGTATCGTAGTTATCTACACGACGGGGAGTCA
GGCAACTATGGATGAACGAAATAGACAGATCGCTGAGATAGGTGCCTCACTGATTAAGCATTGGTAACTG
TCAGACCAAGTTTACTCATATATACTTTAGATTGATTTAAAACTTCATTTTTAATTTAAAAGGATCTAGG
TGAAGATCCTTTTTGATAATCTCATGACCAAAATCCCTTAACGTGAGTTTTCGTTCCACTGAGCGTCAGA
CCCCGTAGAAAAGATCAAAGGATCTTCTTGAGATCCTTTTTTTCTGCGCGTAATCTGCTGCTTGCAAACA
AAAAAACCACCGCTACCAGCGGTGGTTTGTTTGCCGGATCAAGAGCTACCAACTCTTTTTCCGAAGGTAA
CTGGCTTCAGCAGAGCGCAGATACCAAATACTGTTCTTCTAGTGTAGCCGTAGTTAGGCCACCACTTCAA
GAACTCTGTAGCACCGCCTACATACCTCGCTCTGCTAATCCTGTTACCAGTGGCTGCTGCCAGTGGCGAT
AAGTCGTGTCTTACCGGGTTGGACTCAAGACGATAGTTACCGGATAAGGCGCAGCGGTCGGGCTGAACGG
GGGGTTCGTGCACACAGCCCAGCTTGGAGCGAACGACCTACACCGAACTGAGATACCTACAGCGTGAGCT
ATGAGAAAGCGCCACGCTTCCCGAAGGGAGAAAGGCGGACAGGTATCCGGTAAGCGGCAGGGTCGGAACA
GGAGAGCGCACGAGGGAGCTTCCAGGGGGAAACGCCTGGTATCTTTATAGTCCTGTCGGGTTTCGCCACC
TCTGACTTGAGCGTCGATTTTTGTGATGCTCGTCAGGGGGGCGGAGCCTATGGAAAAACGCCAGCAACGC
GGCCTTTTTACGGTTCCTGGCCTTTTGCTGGCCTTTTGCTCACATGTTCTTTCCTGCGTTATCCCCTGAT
TCTGTGGATAACCGTATTACCGCCTTTGAGTGAGCTGATACCGCTCGCCGCAGCCGAACGACCGAGCGCA
GCGAGTCAGTGAGCGAGGAAGCGGAAGAGCGCCCAATACGCAAACCGCCTCTCCCCGCGCGTTGGCCGAT
TCATTAATGCAGCTGGCACGACAGGTTTCCCGACTGGAAAGCGGGCAGTGAGCGCAACGCAATTAATGTG
AGTTAGCTCACTCATTAGGCACCCCAGGCTTTACACTTTATGCTTCCGGCTCGTATGTTGTGTGGAATTG
TGAGCGGATAACAATTTCACACAGGAAACAGCTATGACCATGATTACGCCAAGCGCGCAATTAACCCTCA
CTAAAGGGAACAAAAGCTGGAGCTGCAAGCTTAATGTAGTCTTATGCAATACTCTTGTAGTCTTGCAACA
TGGTAACGATGAGTTAGCAACATGCCTTACAAGGAGAGAAAAAGCACCGTGCATGCCGATTGGTGGAAGT
AAGGTGGTACGATCGTGCCTTATTAGGAAGGCAACAGACGGGTCTGACATGGATTGGACGAACCACTGAA
TTGCCGCATTGCAGAGATATTGTATTTAAGTGCCTAGCTCGATACATAAACGGGTCTCTCTGGTTAGACC
AGATCTGAGCCTGGGAGCTCTCTGGCTAACTAGGGAACCCACTGCTTAAGCCTCAATAAAGCTTGCCTTG
AGTGCTTCAAGTAGTGTGTGCCCGTCTGTTGTGTGACTCTGGTAACTAGAGATCCCTCAGACCCTTTTAG
TCAGTGTGGAAAATCTCTAGCAGTGGCGCCCGAACAGGGACTTGAAAGCGAAAGGGAAACCAGAGGAGCT
CTCTCGACGCAGGACTCGGCTTGCTGAAGCGCGCACGGCAAGAGGCGAGGGGCGGCGACTGGTGAGTACG
CCAAAAATTTTGACTAGCGGAGGCTAGAAGGAGAGAGATGGGTGCGAGAGCGTCAGTATTAAGCGGGGGA
GAATTAGATCGCGATGGGAAAAAATTCGGTTAAGGCCAGGGGGAAAGAAAAAATATAAATTAAAACATAT
AGTATGGGCAAGCAGGGAGCTAGAACGATTCGCAGTTAATCCTGGCCTGTTAGAAACATCAGAAGGCTGT
AGACAAATACTGGGACAGCTACAACCATCCCTTCAGACAGGATCAGAAGAACTTAGATCATTATATAATA
CAGTAGCAACCCTCTATTGTGTGCATCAAAGGATAGAGATAAAAGACACCAAGGAAGCTTTAGACAAGAT
AGAGGAAGAGCAAAACAAAAGTAAGACCACCGCACAGCAAGCGGCCGCTGATCTTCAGACCTGGAGGAGG
AGATATGAGGGACAATTGGAGAAGTGAATTATATAAATATAAAGTAGTAAAAATTGAACCATTAGGAGTA
GCACCCACCAAGGCAAAGAGAAGAGTGGTGCAGAGAGAAAAAAGAGCAGTGGGAATAGGAGCTTTGTTCC
TTGGGTTCTTGGGAGCAGCAGGAAGCACTATGGGCGCAGCGTCAATGACGCTGACGGTACAGGCCAGACA
ATTATTGTCTGGTATAGTGCAGCAGCAGAACAATTTGCTGAGGGCTATTGAGGCGCAACAGCATCTGTTG
CAACTCACAGTCTGGGGCATCAAGCAGCTCCAGGCAAGAATCCTGGCTGTGGAAAGATACCTAAAGGATC
AACAGCTCCTGGGGATTTGGGGTTGCTCTGGAAAACTCATTTGCACCACTGCTGTGCCTTGGAATGCTAG
TTGGAGTAATAAATCTCTGGAACAGATTTGGAATCACACGACCTGGATGGAGTGGGACAGAGAAATTAAC
AATTACACAAGCTTAATACACTCCTTAATTGAAGAATCGCAAAACCAGCAAGAAAAGAATGAACAAGAAT
TATTGGAATTAGATAAATGGGCAAGTTTGTGGAATTGGTTTAACATAACAAATTGGCTGTGGTATATAAA
ATTATTCATAATGATAGTAGGAGGCTTGGTAGGTTTAAGAATAGTTTTTGCTGTACTTTCTATAGTGAAT
AGAGTTAGGCAGGGATATTCACCATTATCGTTTCAGACCCACCTCCCAACCCCGAGGGGACCCGACAGGC
CCGAAGGAATAGAAGAAGAAGGTGGAGAGAGAGACAGAGACAGATCCATTCGATTAGTGAACGGATCTCG
ACGGTATCGATCACGAGACTAGCCTCGAGCGGCCGCCCCCTTCACCGAGGGCCTATTTCCCATGATTCCT
TCATATTTGCATATACGATACAAGGCTGTTAGAGAGATAATTGGAATTAATTTGACTGTAAACACAAAGA
TATTAGTACAAAATACGTGACGTAGAAAGTAATAATTTCTTGGGTAGTTTGCAGTTTTAAAATTATGTTT
TAAAATGGACTATCATATGCTTACCGTAACTTGAAAGTATTTCGATTTCTTGGCTTTATATATCTTGTGG
AAAGGACGAAACACCGGCCAGCTCTGAACTCAATAATACTCGAGTATTATTGAGTTCAGAGCTGGTTTTT
GAATTCTCGACCTCGAGACAAATGGCAGTATTCATCCACAATTTTAAAAGAAAAGGGGGGATTGGGGGGT
ACAGTGCAGGGGAAAGAATAGTAGACATAATAGCAACAGACATACAAACTAAAGAATTACAAAAACAAAT
TACAAAAATTCAAAATTTTCGGGTTTATTACAGGGACAGCAGAGATCCACTTTGGCCGCGGCTCGAGGGG
GTTGGGGTTGCGCCTTTTCCAAGGCAGCCCTGGGTTTGCGCAGGGACGCGGCTGCTCTGGGCGTGGTTCC
GGGAAACGCAGCGGCGCCGACCCTGGGTCTCGCACATTCTTCACGTCCGTTCGCAGCGTCACCCGGATCT
TCGCCGCTACCCTTGTGGGCCCCCCGGCGACGCTTCCTGCTCCGCCCCTAAGTCGGGAAGGTTCCTTGCG
GTTCGCGGCGTGCCGGACGTGACAAACGGAAGCCGCACGTCTCACTAGTTATTAATAGTAATCAATTACG
GGGTCATTAGTTCATAGCCCATATATGGAGTTCCGCGTTACATAACTTACGGTAAATGGCCCGCCTGGCT
GACCGCCCAACGACCCCCGCCCATTGACGTCAATAATGACGTATGTTCCCATAGTAACGCCAATAGGGAC
TTTCCATTGACGTCAATGGGTGGAGTATTTACGGTAAACTGCCCACTTGGCAGTACATCAAGTGTATCAT
ATGCCAAGTACGCCCCCTATTGACGTCAATGACGGTAAATGGCCCGCCTGGCATTATGCCCAGTACATGA
CCTTATGGGACTTTCCTACTTGGCAGTACATCTACGTATTAGTCATCGCTATTACCATGGTCGAGGTGAG
CCCCACGTTCTGCTTCACTCTCCCCATCTCCCCCCCCTCCCCACCCCCAATTTTGTATTTATTTATTTTT
TAATTATTTTGTGCAGCGATGGGGGCGGGGGGGGGGGGGGGSGCGCGCCAGGGGGGGGGGGGGGGGGGGA
GGGGGGGGGSGGGGSGAGGCGGAGAGGTGCGGCGGCAGCCAATCAGAGCGGCGCGCTCCGAAAGTTTCCT
TTTATGGCGAGGCGGCGGCGGCGGCGGCCCTATAAAAAGCGAAGCGCGCGGCGGGCGGGAGTCGCTGCGC
GCTGCCTTCGCCCCGTGCCCCGCTCCGCCGCCGCCTCGCGCCGCCCGCCCCGGCTCTGACTGACCGCGTT
ACTCCCACAGGTGAGCGGGCGGGACGGCCCTTCTCCTCCGGGCTGTAATTAGCGCTTGGTTTAATGACGG
CTTGTTTCTTTTCTGTGGCTGCGTGAAAGCCTTGAGGGGCTCCGGGAGGGCCCTTTGTGCGGGGGGAGCG
GCTCGGGGGGTGCGTGCGTGTGTGTGTGCGTGGGGAGCGCCGCGTGCGGCTCCGCGCTGCCCGGCGGCTG
TGAGCGCTGCGGGCGCGGCGCGGGGCTTTGTGCGCTCCGCAGTGTGCGCGAGGGGAGCGCGGCCGGGGGC
GGTGCCCCGCGGTGCGGGGGGGGCTGCGAGGGGAACAAAGGCTGCGTGCGGGGTGTGTGCGTGGGGGGGT
GAGCAGGGGGTGTGGGCGCGTCGGTCGGGCTGCAACCCCCCCTGCACCCCCCTCCCCGAGTTGCTGAGCA
CGGCCCGGCTTCGGGTGCGGGGCTCCGTACGGGGCGTGGCGCGGGGCTCGCCGTGCCGGGCGGGGGGTGG
CGGCAGGTGGGGGTGCCGGGCGGGGCGGGGCCGCCTCGGGCCGGGGRGGGCTCGGGGGAGGGGCGCGGCG
GCCCCCGGAGCGCCGGCGGCTGTCGAGGCGCGGCGAGCCGCAGCCATTGCCTTTTATGGTAATCGTGCGA
GAGGGCGCAGGGACTTCCTTTGTCCCAAATCTGTGCGGAGCCGAAATCTGGGAGGCGCCGCCGCACCCCC
TCTAGCGGGCGCGGGGCGAAGCGGTGCGGCGCCGGCAGGAAGGAAATGGGCGGGGAGGGCCTTCGTGCGT
CGCCGCGCCGCCGTCCCCTTCTCCCTCTCCAGCCTCGGGGCTGTCCGCGGGGGGACGGCTGCCTTCGGGG
GGGACGGGGCAGGGCGGGGTTCGGCTTCTGGCGTGTGACCGGCGGCTCTAGAGCCTCTGCTAACCATGTT
CATGCCTTCTTCTTTTTCCTACAGCTCCTGGGCAACGTGCTGGTTATTGTGCTGTCTCATCATTTTGGCA
AAGAATTCGCGGCCGCTAGCGCTACCGGTCGCCACCATGGTGAGCAAGGGCGAGGAGCTGTTCACCGGGG
TGGTGCCCATCCTGGTCGAGCTGGACGGCGACGTAAACGGCCACAAGTTCAGCGTGTCCGGCGAGGGCGA
GGGCGATGCCACCTACGGCAAGCTGACCCTGAAGTTCATCTGCACCACCGGCAAGCTGCCCGTGCCCTGG
CCCACCCTCGTGACCACCCTGACCTACGGCGTGCAGTGCTTCAGCCGCTACCCCGACCACATGAAGCAGC
ACGACTTCTTCAAGTCCGCCATGCCCGAAGGCTACGTCCAGGAGCGCACCATCTTCTTCAAGGACGACGG
CAACTACAAGACCCGCGCCGAGGTGAAGTTCGAGGGCGACACCCTGGTGAACCGCATCGAGCT
